Addgene plasmid #212376: pTwist-SARS-CoV-2 Spike-deltaC18 Q677H (CAT)
Purpose: Encodes SARS-CoV-2 spike Q677H for pseudovirus production
Depositing lab: Alejandro Balazs. Depositing organization: Massachusetts General Hospital. Publication: Ongoing evolution of SARS-CoV-2 drives escape from mRNA vaccine-induced humoral immunity. Roederer AL, Cao Y, Denis KS, Sheehan ML, Li CJ, Lam EC, Gregory DJ, Poznansky MC, Iafrate AJ, Canaday DH, Gravenstein S, Garcia-Beltran WF, Balazs AB. medRxiv [Preprint]. 2024 Mar 7:2024.03.05.24303815. doi: 10.1101/2024.03.05.24303815. PubMed 38496628.
Backbone
  Vector backbone: pTwist-CMV-BetaGlobin-WPRE-Neo
  Backbone manufacturer: Twist
  Vector type: Mammalian Expression
Growth in bacteria
  Bacterial resistance: Ampicillin, 100 μg/mL
  Growth temperature: 37°C
  Growth strain: DH5alpha
  Copy number: High Copy
Gene/Insert
  Gene/Insert name: SARS-CoV-2 Spike Q677H
  Species: Severe acute respiratory syndrome coronavirus 2
  Mutation: Q677H
  Entrez Gene: S (a.k.a. GU280_gp02, spike glycoprotein)
  Promoter: CAG
  Cloning method: Ligation Independent Cloning
Terms and licenses: Academic/Nonprofit Terms; Industry Terms: Not Available to Industry
Depositor comments: Please visit https://www.medrxiv.org/content/10.1101/2024.03.05.24303815v1 for medRxiv preprint.
How to cite: pTwist-SARS-CoV-2 Spike-deltaC18 Q677H (CAT) was a gift from Alejandro Balazs (Addgene plasmid # 212376 ; http://n2t.net/addgene:212376 ; RRID:Addgene_212376)
