[The description below was written by a language model from this plasmid's Addgene catalogue record and pLannotate feature annotations shown in this document.]
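Description:
pTwist-SARS-CoV-2 Spike-deltaC18 Q677H (CAT) is a 10,462 nt mammalian expression plasmid built on the Twist pTwist-CMV-BetaGlobin-WPRE-Neo backbone. It supplies a variant SARS-CoV-2 spike glycoprotein for pseudovirus production. It is maintained in E. coli through a high-copy ColE1/pUC-type origin with ampicillin selection from a β-lactamase gene. A separate cassette (SV40 early promoter, neo, bGH polyadenylation signal) provides neomycin-class resistance for selecting mammalian cells.

The payload is a spike open reading frame of about 3.8 kb carrying the Q677H substitution. The "deltaC18" in the name indicates removal of the C-terminal 18 residues, a truncation commonly used to improve spike incorporation into pseudotyped particles, and the annotated coding length is consistent with a shortened protein. The "(CAT)" in the name probably denotes the histidine codon used, but the record does not say so. The catalogue lists the promoter as CAG. However, the feature table and backbone name instead show a CMV enhancer with CMV promoter elements followed by a truncated human β-globin intron immediately upstream of the gene, so the upstream region looks like a CMV/β-globin-intron arrangement. Downstream, a WPRE enhances transcript stability and expression, and an SV40 poly(A) signal is annotated after it, on the reverse strand. The expression unit is bracketed by β-globin insulator elements, bacterial and T7 terminators and a synthetic poly(A) signal, which limit read-through from neighbouring sequences.

The plasmid is intended for transfection into producer cells, with the other packaging components supplied separately, to make spike-pseudotyped particles. The associated work concerns escape of evolving SARS-CoV-2 variants from vaccine-induced antibody responses, which suggests use in neutralization assays.
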