Features (pLannotate 1.2.2; 21 found; start..end, strand, type, name):
      1..3765    +  CDS            S: SPIKE_SARS2 - Experimental evidence at protein level: Swiss-Prot protein existence level 1. [Spike glycoprotein]: May down-regulate host tetherin (BST2) by lysosomal degradation, thereby counteracting its antiviral activity. From Severe acute respiratory syndrome coronavirus 2 (2019-nCoV) (SARS-CoV-2).
   3839..4427    +  misc_feature   WPRE: woodchuck hepatitis virus posttranscriptional regulatory element
   4480..4601    -  polyA_signal   SV40 poly(A) signal: SV40 polyadenylation signal
   4624..4693    -  CDS            large T antigen (fragment): large T antigen from SV40 (simian virus 40)
   4716..4762    +  terminator     T7 terminator: transcription terminator for bacteriophage T7 RNA polymerase
   4792..4928    +  terminator     rrnG terminator: transcription terminator from the E. coli ribosomal RNA rrnG operon (Albrechtsen et al., 1991)
   4973..5044    +  misc_feature   3' β-globin insulator: insulator downstream of the human β-globin locus (Farrell et al., 2002)
   5089..5285    +  promoter       SV40 promoter: SV40 early promoter
   5299..6090    +  CDS            neo: KKA2_KLEPN - Also known as kan, nptII. Experimental evidence at protein level: Swiss-Prot protein existence level 1. Resistance to kanamycin, neomycin, paromomycin, ribostamycin, butirosin and gentamicin B. From Klebsiella pneumoniae.
   6104..6328    +  polyA_signal   bGH poly(A) signal: bovine growth hormone polyadenylation signal
   6524..7112    -  rep_origin     ori: high-copy-number ColE1/pMB1/pBR322/pUC origin of replication
   7284..7348    -  CDS            bla(M) (fragment): β-lactamase lacking the signal sequence; bla(M); allows cytosolic expression of β-lactamase
   7858..8718    +  CDS            AmpR: β-lactamase; bla; confers resistance to ampicillin, carbenicillin, and related antibiotics
   8731..8867    +  terminator     rrnG terminator: transcription terminator from the E. coli ribosomal RNA rrnG operon (Albrechtsen et al., 1991)
   9019..9090    +  misc_feature   5' β-globin insulator: insulator upstream of the human β-globin locus (Farrell et al., 2002)
   9095..9141    -  terminator     T7 terminator: transcription terminator for bacteriophage T7 RNA polymerase
   9159..9207    -  polyA_signal   poly(A) signal: synthetic polyadenylation signal
   9288..9591    +  enhancer       CMV enhancer: human cytomegalovirus immediate early enhancer
   9664..9681    -  promoter       CMV promoter (fragment): human cytomegalovirus (CMV) immediate early promoter
   9744..9795    +  promoter       CMVd2 promoter: truncated human cytomegalovirus (CMV) immediate early promoter that yields moderately reduced expression relative to the full-length promoter
   9929..10404   +  intron         β-globin intron: internally truncated intron from human β-globin
>Addgene plasmid #212376 | pTwist-SARS-CoV-2 Spike-deltaC18 Q677H (CAT) | addgene full sequence | sequence record 431617 | Addgene NGS Result
ATGTTTGTGTTCCTCGTTCTCCTGCCCCTCGTTTCTTCCCAATGCGTGAACCTCACAACTAGAACGCAGC
TCCCACCCGCTTACACGAACTCTTTTACTCGTGGAGTATACTATCCCGATAAAGTCTTTAGGTCCAGTGT
CCTTCATTCTACTCAAGACCTTTTCCTGCCATTCTTCTCAAATGTCACCTGGTTCCATGCTATCCACGTT
TCTGGCACCAACGGAACTAAACGATTTGATAATCCCGTCTTGCCATTTAACGATGGCGTATACTTTGCCT
CAACGGAGAAGTCCAACATTATCCGGGGATGGATATTTGGCACCACCCTGGACTCCAAGACACAGTCTCT
CCTCATTGTGAACAACGCCACCAATGTCGTCATCAAAGTCTGTGAATTTCAATTTTGTAACGATCCCTTT
CTCGGGGTTTATTATCATAAGAATAACAAGTCTTGGATGGAGTCAGAGTTCCGCGTTTACAGTTCCGCTA
ACAACTGTACTTTTGAGTACGTTTCCCAACCATTTCTCATGGATCTTGAAGGGAAGCAAGGCAACTTCAA
GAATCTCCGCGAATTTGTGTTTAAGAATATAGACGGCTACTTCAAAATTTATAGCAAGCATACCCCGATA
AATCTGGTTCGGGATCTCCCTCAAGGCTTCTCCGCGTTGGAACCCCTCGTGGACTTGCCGATTGGCATCA
ACATCACCCGGTTCCAAACCCTTCTTGCCCTTCATCGAAGCTACCTCACGCCTGGCGACAGTAGTAGTGG
TTGGACAGCGGGCGCAGCAGCCTACTATGTGGGATATTTGCAACCACGCACCTTTCTTCTCAAATATAAC
GAAAACGGAACAATTACCGATGCCGTAGACTGTGCCCTCGATCCCCTGTCCGAAACTAAATGCACACTCA
AGTCCTTCACAGTTGAGAAAGGCATATACCAAACCAGTAACTTCCGCGTCCAACCCACCGAATCCATTGT
TCGATTCCCTAACATCACCAATTTGTGTCCTTTCGGTGAAGTATTTAATGCCACTCGATTTGCATCAGTT
TATGCCTGGAATCGCAAGCGAATATCAAATTGTGTTGCAGATTATAGTGTCCTGTATAATAGCGCATCAT
TCAGCACTTTTAAGTGTTATGGGGTCAGCCCTACGAAATTGAATGACTTGTGTTTTACCAACGTTTACGC
AGATTCTTTCGTCATACGCGGCGACGAAGTCCGACAGATTGCACCGGGGCAAACCGGAAAGATAGCAGAC
TATAATTATAAGTTGCCGGATGACTTCACCGGCTGCGTTATAGCATGGAACTCCAATAATCTCGATTCAA
AAGTCGGCGGCAACTATAATTATCTTTACCGCCTGTTTCGCAAGTCAAATCTGAAGCCCTTTGAACGTGA
CATCTCCACCGAAATTTATCAAGCTGGCAGCACCCCATGTAATGGAGTGGAAGGGTTTAACTGTTATTTT
CCCCTTCAATCATACGGATTTCAACCAACAAATGGGGTGGGCTATCAACCATATCGGGTGGTAGTCTTGA
GCTTTGAGCTGCTCCACGCACCGGCTACAGTTTGCGGACCGAAGAAAAGCACTAACCTGGTGAAGAATAA
ATGTGTGAACTTCAACTTTAATGGGCTCACCGGAACAGGGGTGCTGACAGAATCAAACAAGAAATTTCTC
CCTTTTCAACAATTTGGTAGAGACATTGCCGATACCACAGATGCCGTCCGCGATCCGCAAACACTGGAAA
TCCTCGATATAACACCCTGTAGCTTCGGCGGGGTCAGCGTGATAACTCCCGGAACGAACACATCCAACCA
AGTGGCTGTCCTGTATCAAGATGTCAACTGTACCGAAGTCCCTGTGGCGATACACGCCGACCAACTGACA
CCCACCTGGAGAGTCTACTCAACAGGTTCCAATGTCTTTCAAACTAGAGCGGGTTGTCTCATTGGCGCTG
AGCATGTCAATAATTCATACGAATGTGATATTCCTATTGGGGCAGGAATCTGTGCGTCTTATCAAACTCA
TACGAACTCACCACGGCGCGCTCGCTCAGTAGCCAGCCAGTCCATAATCGCCTATACCATGAGTCTCGGG
GCTGAGAACTCCGTGGCTTATTCAAACAATTCCATCGCAATCCCAACTAACTTTACCATTAGCGTTACCA
CGGAAATCTTGCCCGTCAGCATGACTAAGACGAGCGTAGACTGTACGATGTATATCTGTGGGGATTCCAC
CGAGTGTAGCAACCTCTTGCTTCAATACGGGTCTTTCTGTACTCAACTCAACCGAGCATTGACCGGAATT
GCGGTCGAACAAGACAAGAATACCCAAGAGGTGTTCGCACAAGTAAAGCAAATATACAAAACGCCGCCAA
TCAAAGATTTTGGCGGGTTTAATTTTAGCCAAATACTGCCAGACCCATCTAAGCCTTCAAAACGCAGCTT
TATCGAGGATCTGCTGTTCAACAAAGTTACGTTGGCTGACGCGGGTTTCATTAAGCAGTATGGGGATTGT
TTGGGAGACATTGCGGCCCGCGACCTTATCTGTGCTCAAAAATTCAATGGGTTGACAGTTCTGCCCCCTC
TGCTCACTGATGAGATGATTGCACAGTATACATCAGCATTGTTGGCAGGAACCATTACATCCGGCTGGAC
TTTTGGCGCGGGTGCGGCCCTTCAAATACCTTTCGCTATGCAAATGGCTTACAGATTCAATGGGATTGGT
GTCACGCAAAATGTATTGTATGAAAATCAGAAGCTGATCGCTAATCAATTTAACAGCGCGATTGGCAAGA
TCCAAGATTCACTGTCAAGCACAGCGTCCGCCCTCGGCAAACTCCAAGATGTTGTGAATCAAAACGCCCA
GGCCCTGAATACCCTCGTGAAGCAACTGAGTTCTAACTTCGGCGCAATCTCCAGCGTCCTCAACGACATA
TTGTCCAGACTTGATAAGGTGGAAGCCGAGGTGCAAATTGATCGGCTCATCACAGGCAGGCTCCAGTCAC
TCCAAACTTATGTGACACAACAGTTGATCCGGGCTGCTGAGATACGAGCAAGCGCCAACCTGGCCGCCAC
TAAAATGTCAGAGTGCGTGCTCGGGCAGTCCAAACGGGTTGACTTTTGTGGCAAGGGCTATCACTTGATG
TCCTTCCCCCAATCCGCCCCACATGGAGTGGTCTTTCTCCACGTCACTTATGTCCCTGCTCAAGAGAAGA
ACTTTACGACAGCTCCAGCAATCTGTCACGATGGCAAAGCGCACTTTCCCAGGGAAGGCGTTTTCGTCAG
TAATGGCACGCATTGGTTTGTGACCCAAAGGAATTTCTATGAACCCCAAATCATAACCACTGACAATACA
TTTGTCTCAGGCAACTGTGATGTGGTCATTGGGATCGTGAACAACACGGTATATGATCCCCTGCAACCCG
AGTTGGATAGCTTCAAAGAGGAATTGGATAAATACTTTAAGAATCATACTTCACCCGATGTTGATCTCGG
GGACATATCAGGAATAAATGCAAGTGTCGTCAACATTCAGAAAGAGATTGATCGCCTTAATGAGGTCGCC
AAGAACTTGAATGAATCTTTGATCGACTTGCAAGAACTGGGCAAATACGAACAATATATTAAATGGCCCT
GGTACATTTGGTTGGGCTTTATCGCCGGACTTATAGCTATCGTTATGGTCACAATTATGTTGTGCTGTAT
GACTAGCTGTTGTTCCTGCTTGAAAGGATGTTGCAGTTGCGGATCTTGTTGTAAATAAAGGATCCTCTAG
AAGTTGTCTCCTCCTGCACTGACTGACTGATACAATCGATTTCTGGATCCGCAGGCCTAATCAACCTCTG
GATTACAAAATTTGTGAAAGATTGACTGGTATTCTTAACTATGTTGCTCCTTTTACGCTATGTGGATACG
CTGCTTTAATGCCTTTGTATCATGCTATTGCTTCCCGTATGGCTTTCATTTTCTCCTCCTTGTATAAATC
CTGGTTGCTGTCTCTTTATGAGGAGTTGTGGCCCGTTGTCAGGCAACGTGGCGTGGTGTGCACTGTGTTT
GCTGACGCAACCCCCACTGGTTGGGGCATTGCCACCACCTGTCAGCTCCTTTCCGGGACTTTCGCTTTCC
CCCTCCCTATTGCCACGGCGGAACTCATCGCCGCCTGCCTTGCCCGCTGCTGGACAGGGGCTCGGCTGTT
GGGCACTGACAATTCCGTGGTGTTGTCGGGGAAGCTGACGTCCTTTCCATGGCTGCTCGCCTGTGTTGCC
ACCTGGATTCTGCGCGGGACGTCCTTCTGCTACGTCCCTTCGGCCCTCAATCCAGCGGACCTTCCTTCCC
GCGGCCTGCTGCCGGCTCTGCGGCCTCTTCCGCGTCTTCGCCTTCGCCCTCAGACGAGTCGGATCTCCCT
TTGGGCCGCCTCCCCGCCTGTCTAGCTTGACTGACTGAGATACAGCGTACCTTCAGCTCACAGACATGAT
AAGATACATTGATGAGTTTGGACAAACCACAACTAGAATGCAGTGAAAAAAATGCTTTATTTGTGAAATT
TGTGATGCTATTGCTTTATTTGTAACCATTATAAGCTGCAATAAACAAGTTAACAACAACAATTGCATTC
ATTTTATGTTTCAGGTTCAGGGGGAGGTGTGGGAGGTTTTTTAAAGCAAGTAAAACCTCTACAAATGTGG
TATTGGCCCATCTCTATCGGTATCGTAGCATAACCCCTTGGGGCCTCTAAACGGGTCTTGAGGGGTTTTT
TGTGCCCCTCGGGCCGGATTGCTATCTACCGGCATTGGCGCAGAAAAAAATGCCTGATGCGACGCTGCGC
GTCTTATACTCCCACATATGCCAGATTCAGCAACGGATACGGCTTCCCCAACTTGCCCACTTCCATACGT
GTCCTCCTTACCAGAAATTTATCCTTAAGGTCGTCAGCTATCCTGCAGGCGATCTCTCGATTTCGATCAA
GACATTCCTTTAATGGTCTTTTCTGGACACCACTAGGGGTCAGAAGTAGTTCATCAAACTTTCTTCCCTC
CCTAATCTCATTGGTTACCTTGGGCTATCGAAACTTAATTAAGCGATCTGCATCTCAATTAGTCAGCAAC
CATAGTCCCGCCCCTAACTCCGCCCATCCCGCCCCTAACTCCGCCCAGTTCCGCCCATTCTCCGCCCCAT
CGCTGACTAATTTTTTTTATTTATGCAGAGGCCGAGGCCGCCTCGGCCTCTGAGCTATTCCAGAAGTAGT
GAGGAGGCTTTTTTGGAGGCCTAGGCTTTTGCAAAGGAGGTAGCCAACATGATTGAACAAGATGGATTGC
ACGCAGGTTCTCCCGCCGCTTGGGTGGAGAGGCTATTCGGCTATGACTGGGCACAACAGACAATCGGCTG
CTCTGATGCCGCCGTGTTCCGGCTGTCAGCGCAGGGGCGCCCGGTTCTTTTTGTCAAGACCGACCTGTCC
GGTGCCCTGAATGAACTCCAGGACGAGGCAGCGCGGCTATCGTGGCTGGCCACGACGGGCGTTCCTTGCG
CAGCTGTGCTCGACGTTGTCACTGAAGCGGGAAGGGACTGGCTGCTATTGGGCGAAGTGCCGGGGCAGGA
TCTCCTGTCATCTCACCTTGCTCCTGCCGAGAAAGTATCCATCATGGCTGATGCAATGCGGCGGCTGCAT
ACGCTTGATCCGGCTACCTGCCCATTCGACCACCAAGCGAAACATCGCATCGAGCGAGCACGTACTCGGA
TGGAAGCCGGTCTTGTCGATCAGGATGATCTGGACGAAGAGCATCAGGGGCTCGCGCCAGCCGAACTGTT
CGCCAGGCTCAAGGCGCGGATGCCCGACGGCGAGGATCTCGTCGTGACCCACGGCGATGCCTGCTTGCCG
AATATCATGGTGGAAAATGGCCGCTTTTCTGGATTCATCGACTGTGGCCGGCTGGGTGTGGCGGACCGCT
ATCAGGACATAGCGTTGGCTACCCGTGATATTGCTGAAGAGCTTGGCGGCGAATGGGCTGACCGCTTCCT
CGTGCTTTACGGTATCGCCGCTCCCGATTCGCAGCGCATCGCCTTCTATCGCCTTCTTGACGAGTTCTTC
TAGTATGTAAGCCCTGTGCCTTCTAGTTGCCAGCCATCTGTTGTTTGCCCCTCCCCCGTGCCTTCCTTGA
CCCTGGAAGGTGCCACTCCCACTGTCCTTTCCTAATAAAATGAGGAAATTGCATCGCATTGTCTGAGTAG
GTGTCATTCTATTCTGGGGGGTGGGGTGGGGCAGGACAGCAAGGGGGAGGATTGGGAAGACAATAGCAGG
CATGCTGGGGATGCGGTGGGCTCTATGGTTAATTAACCAGTCAAGTCAGCTACTTGGCGAGATCGACTTG
TCTGGGTTTCGACTACGCTCAGAATTGCGTCAGTCAAGTTCGATCTGGTCCTTGCTATTGCACCCGTTCT
CCGATTACGAGTTTCATTTAAATCATGTGAGCAAAAGGCCAGCAAAAGGCCAGGAACCGTAAAAAGGCCG
CGTTGCTGGCGTTTTTCCATAGGCTCCGCCCCCCTGACGAGCATCACAAAAATCGACGCTCAAGTCAGAG
GTGGCGAAACCCGACAGGACTATAAAGATACCAGGCGTTTCCCCCTGGAAGCTCCCTCGTGCGCTCTCCT
GTTCCGACCCTGCCGCTTACCGGATACCTGTCCGCCTTTCTCCCTTCGGGAAGCGTGGCGCTTTCTCATA
GCTCACGCTGTAGGTATCTCAGTTCGGTGTAGGTCGTTCGCTCCAAGCTGGGCTGTGTGCACGAACCCCC
CGTTCAGCCCGACCGCTGCGCCTTATCCGGTAACTATCGTCTTGAGTCCAACCCGGTAAGACACGACTTA
TCGCCACTGGCAGCAGCCACTGGTAACAGGATTAGCAGAGCGAGGTATGTAGGCGGTGCTACAGAGTTCT
TGAAGTGGTGGCCTAACTACGGCTACACTAGAAGAACAGTATTTGGTATCTGCGCTCTGCTGAAGCCAGT
TACCTTCGGAAAAAGAGTTGGTAGCTCTTGATCCGGCAAACAAACCACCGCTGGTAGCGGTGGTTTTTTT
GTTTGCAAGCAGCAGATTACGCGCAGAAAAAAAGGATCTCAAGAAGATCCTTTGATCTTTTCTACGGGGT
CTGACGCTCAGTGGAACGAAAACTCACGTTAAGGGATTTTGGTCATGAGATTATCAAAAAGGATCTTCAC
CTAGATCCTTTTAAATTAAAAATGAAGTTTTAAATCAATCTAAAGTATATATGAGTAAACTTGGTCTGAC
AGTTACCAATGCTTAATCAGTGAGGCACCTATCTCAGCGATCTGTCTATTTCGTTCATCCATAGTTGCAT
TTAAATTTCCGAACTCTCCAAGGCCCTCGTCGGAAAATCTTCAAACCTTTCGTCCGATCCATCTTGCAGG
CTACCTCTCGAACGAACTATCGCAAGTCTCTTGGCCGGCCTTGCGCCTTGGCTATTGCTTGGCAGCGCCT
ATCGCCAGGTATTACTCCAATCCCGAATATCCGAGATCGGGATCACCCGAGAGAAGTTCAACCTACATCC
TCAATCCCGATCTATCCGAGATCCGAGGAATATCGAAATCGGGGCGCGCCTGGTGTACCGAGAACGATCC
TCTCAGTGCGAGTCTCGACGATCCATATCGTTGCTTGGCAGTCAGCCAGTCGGAATCCAGCTTGGGACCC
AGGAAGTCCAATCGTCAGATATTGTACTCAAGCCTGGTCACGGCAGCGTACCGATCTGTTTAAACCTAGA
TATTGATAGTCTGATCGGTCAACGTATAATCGAGTCCTAGCTTTTGCAAACATCTATCAAGAGACAGGAT
CAGCAGGAGGCTTTCGCATGAGTATTCAACATTTCCGTGTCGCCCTTATTCCCTTTTTTGCGGCATTTTG
CCTTCCTGTTTTTGCTCACCCAGAAACGCTGGTGAAAGTAAAAGATGCTGAAGATCAGTTGGGTGCGCGA
GTGGGTTACATCGAACTGGATCTCAACAGCGGTAAGATCCTTGAGAGTTTTCGCCCCGAAGAACGCTTTC
CAATGATGAGCACTTTTAAAGTTCTGCTATGTGGCGCGGTATTATCCCGTATTGACGCCGGGCAAGAGCA
ACTCGGTCGCCGCATACACTATTCTCAGAATGACTTGGTTGAGTATTCACCAGTCACAGAAAAGCATCTT
ACGGATGGCATGACAGTAAGAGAATTATGCAGTGCTGCCATAACCATGAGTGATAACACTGCGGCCAACT
TACTTCTGACAACGATTGGAGGACCGAAGGAGCTAACCGCTTTTTTGCACAACATGGGGGATCATGTAAC
TCGCCTTGATCGTTGGGAACCGGAGCTGAATGAAGCCATACCAAACGACGAGCGTGACACCACGATGCCT
GTAGCAATGGCAACAACCTTGCGTAAACTATTAACTGGCGAACTACTTACTCTAGCTTCCCGGCAACAGT
TGATAGACTGGATGGAGGCGGATAAAGTTGCAGGACCACTTCTGCGCTCGGCCCTTCCGGCTGGCTGGTT
TATTGCTGATAAATCTGGAGCCGGTGAGCGTGGGTCTCGCGGTATCATTGCAGCACTGGGGCCAGATGGT
AAGCCCTCCCGTATCGTAGTTATCTACACGACGGGGAGTCAGGCAACTATGGATGAACGAAATAGACAGA
TCGCTGAGATAGGTGCCTCACTGATTAAGCATTGGTAACCGATTCTAGGTGCATTGGCGCAGAAAAAAAT
GCCTGATGCGACGCTGCGCGTCTTATACTCCCACATATGCCAGATTCAGCAACGGATACGGCTTCCCCAA
CTTGCCCACTTCCATACGTGTCCTCCTTACCAGAAATTTATCCTTAAGATCCCGAATCGTTTAAACTCGA
CTCTGGCTCTATCGAATCTCCGTCGTTTCGAGCTTACGCGAACAGCCGTGGCGCTCATTTGCTCGTCGGG
CATCGAATCTCGTCAGCTATCGTCAGCTTACCTTTTTGGCAGCGATCGCGGCTCCCGACATCTTGGACCA
TTAGCTCCACAGGTATCTTCTTCCCTCTAGTGGTCATAACAGCAGCTTCAGCTACCTCTCAATTCAAAAA
ACCCCTCAAGACCCGTTTAGAGGCCCCAAGGGGTTATGCTATCAATCGTTGCGTTACACACACAAAAAAC
CAACACACATCCATCTTCGATGGATAGCGATTTTATTATCTAACTGCTGATCGAGTGTAGCCAGATCTAG
TAATCAATTACGGGGTCATTAGTTCATAGCCCATATATGGAGTTCCGCGTTACATAACTTACGGTAAATG
GCCCGCCTGGCTGACCGCCCAACGACCCCCGCCCATTGACGTCAATAATGACGTATGTTCCCATAGTAAC
GCCAATAGGGACTTTCCATTGACGTCAATGGGTGGAGTATTTACGGTAAACTGCCCACTTGGCAGTACAT
CAAGTGTATCATATGCCAAGTACGCCCCCTATTGACGTCAATGACGGTAAATGGCCCGCCTGGCATTATG
CCCAGTACATGACCTTATGGGACTTTCCTACTTGGCAGTACATCTACGTATTAGTCATCGCTATTACCAT
GCTGATGCGGTTTTGGCAGTACATCAATGGGCGTGGATAGCGGTTTGACTCACGGGGATTTCCAAGTCTC
CACCCCATTGACGTCAATGGGAGTTTGTTTTGGCACCAAAATCAACGGGACTTTCCAAAATGTCGTAACA
ACTCCGCCCCATTGACGCAAATGGGCGGTAGGCGTGTACGGTGGGAGGTCTATATAAGCAGAGCTGGTTT
AGTGAACCGTCAGATCGCCTGGAGACGCCATCCACGCTGTTTTGACCTCCATAGAAGACACCGGGACCGA
TCCAGCCTCCCCTCGAAGCTTACATGTGGTACCGAGCTCGGATCCTGAGAACTTCAGGGTGAGTCTATGG
GACCCTTGATGTTTTCTTTCCCCTTCTTTTCTATGGTTAAGTTCATGTCATAGGAAGGGGAGAAGTAACA
GGGTACACATATTGACCAAATCAGGGTAATTTTGCATTTGTAATTTTAAAAAATGCTTTCTTCTTTTAAT
ATACTTTTTTGTTTATCTTATTTCTAATACTTTCCCTAATCTCTTTCTTTCAGGGCAATAATGATACAAT
GTATCATGCCTCTTTGCACCATTCTAAAGAATAACAGTGATAATTTCTGGGTTAAGGCAATAGCAATATT
TCTGCATATAAATATTTCTGCATATAAATTGTAACTGATGTAAGAGGTTTCATATTGCTAATAGCAGCTA
CAATCCAGCTACCATTCTGCTTTTATTTTATGGTTGGGATAAGGCTGGATTATTCTGAGTCCAAGCTAGG
CCCTTTTGCTAATCATGTTCATACCTCTTATCTTCCTCCCACAGCTCCTGGGCAACGTGCTGGTCTGTGT
GCTGGCCCATCACTTTGGCAAAGGCGGCCGCC
